>Addgene plasmid #76284 | RP2 gRNA (BRDN0001144983) | addgene full sequence | sequence record 185544 | Addgene Assembled Sequence
CCCGGGTGCAAAGATGGATAAAGTTTTAAACAGAGAGGAATCTTTGCAGCTAATGGACCTTCTAGGTCTT
GAAAGGAGTGGGAATTGGCTCCGGTGCCCGTCAGTGGGCAGAGCGCACATCGCCCACAGTCCCCGAGAAG
TTGGGGGGAGGGGTCGGCAATTGATCCGGTGCCTAGAGAAGGTGGCGCGGGGTAAACTGGGAAAGTGATG
TCGTGTACTGGCTCCGCCTTTTTCCCGAGGGTGGGGGAGAACCGTATATAAGTGCAGTAGTCGCCGTGAA
CGTTCTTTTTCGCAACGGGTTTGCCGCCAGAACACAGGTAAGTGCCGTGTGTGGTTCCCGCGGGCCTGGC
CTCTTTACGGGTTATGGCCCTTGCGTGCCTTGAATTACTTCCACCTGGCTGCAGTACGTGATTCTTGATC
CCGAGCTTCGGGTTGGAAGTGGGTGGGAGAGTTCGAGGCCTTGCGCTTAAGGAGCCCCTTCGCCTCGTGC
TTGAGTTGAGGCCTGGCCTGGGCGCTGGGGCCGCCGCGTGCGAATCTGGTGGCACCTTCGCGCCTGTCTC
GCTGCTTTCGATAAGTCTCTAGCCATTTAAAATTTTTGATGACCTGCTGCGACGCTTTTTTTCTGGCAAG
ATAGTCTTGTAAATGCGGGCCAAGATCTGCACACTGGTATTTCGGTTTTTGGGGCCGCGGGCGGCGACGG
GGCCCGTGCGTCCCAGCGCACATGTTCGGCGAGGCGGGGCCTGCGAGCGCGGCCACCGAGAATCGGACGG
GGGTAGTCTCAAGCTGGCCGGCCTGCTCTGGTGCCTGGCCTCGCGCCGCCGTGTATCGCCCCGCCCTGGG
CGGCAAGGCTGGCCCGGTCGGCACCAGTTGCGTGAGCGGAAAGATGGCCGCTTCCCGGCCCTGCTGCAGG
GAGCTCAAAATGGAGGACGCGGCGCTCGGGAGAGCGGGCGGGTGAGTCACCCACACAAAGGAAAAGGGCC
TTTCCGTCCTCAGCCGTCGCTTCATGTGACTCCACGGAGTACCGGGCGCCGTCCAGGCACCTCGATTAGT
TCTCGAGCTTTTGGAGTACGTCGTCTTTAGGTTGGGGGGAGGGGTTTTATGCGATGGAGTTTCCCCACAC
TGAGTGGGTGGAGACTGAAGTTAGGCCAGCTTGGCACTTGATGTAATTCTCCTTGGAATTTGCCCTTTTT
GAGTTTGGATCTTGGTTCATTCTCAAGCCTCAGACAGTGGTTCAAAGTTTTTTTCTTCCATTTCAGGTGT
CGTGACGTACGGCCACCATGACCGAGTACAAGCCCACGGTGCGCCTCGCCACCCGCGACGACGTCCCCAG
GGCCGTACGCACCCTCGCCGCCGCGTTCGCCGACTACCCCGCCACGCGCCACACCGTCGATCCGGACCGC
CACATCGAGCGGGTCACCGAGCTGCAAGAACTCTTCCTCACGCGCGTCGGGCTCGACATCGGCAAGGTGT
GGGTCGCGGACGACGGCGCCGCCGTGGCGGTCTGGACCACGCCGGAGAGCGTCGAAGCGGGGGCGGTGTT
CGCCGAGATCGGCCCGCGCATGGCCGAGTTGAGCGGTTCCCGGCTGGCCGCGCAGCAACAGATGGAAGGC
CTCCTGGCGCCGCACCGGCCCAAGGAGCCCGCGTGGTTCCTGGCCACCGTCGGAGTCTCGCCCGACCACC
AGGGCAAGGGTCTGGGCAGCGCCGTCGTGCTCCCCGGAGTGGAGGCGGCCGAGCGCGCCGGGGTGCCCGC
CTTCCTGGAGACCTCCGCGCCCCGCAACCTCCCCTTCTACGAGCGGCTCGGCTTCACCGTCACCGCCGAC
GTCGAGGTGCCCGAAGGACCGCGCACCTGGTGCATGACCCGCAAGCCCGGTGCCTGAACGCGTTAAGTCG
ACAATCAACCTCTGGATTACAAAATTTGTGAAAGATTGACTGGTATTCTTAACTATGTTGCTCCTTTTAC
GCTATGTGGATACGCTGCTTTAATGCCTTTGTATCATGCTATTGCTTCCCGTATGGCTTTCATTTTCTCC
TCCTTGTATAAATCCTGGTTGCTGTCTCTTTATGAGGAGTTGTGGCCCGTTGTCAGGCAACGTGGCGTGG
TGTGCACTGTGTTTGCTGACGCAACCCCCACTGGTTGGGGCATTGCCACCACCTGTCAGCTCCTTTCCGG
GACTTTCGCTTTCCCCCTCCCTATTGCCACGGCGGAACTCATCGCCGCCTGCCTTGCCCGCTGCTGGACA
GGGGCTCGGCTGTTGGGCACTGACAATTCCGTGGTGTTGTCGGGGAAATCATCGTCCTTTCCTTGGCTGC
TCGCCTGTGTTGCCACCTGGATTCTGCGCGGGACGTCCTTCTGCTACGTCCCTTCGGCCCTCAATCCAGC
GGACCTTCCTTCCCGCGGCCTGCTGCCGGCTCTGCGGCCTCTTCCGCGTCTTCGCCTTCGCCCTCAGACG
AGTCGGATCTCCCTTTGGGCCGCCTCCCCGCGTCGACTTTAAGACCAATGACTTACAAGGCAGCTGTAGA
TCTTAGCCACTTTTTAAAAGAAAAGGGGGGACTGGAAGGGCTAATTCACTCCCAACGAAGACAAGATCTG
CTTTTTGCTTGTACTGGGTCTCTCTGGTTAGACCAGATCTGAGCCTGGGAGCTCTCTGGCTAACTAGGGA
ACCCACTGCTTAAGCCTCAATAAAGCTTGCCTTGAGTGCTTCAAGTAGTGTGTGCCCGTCTGTTGTGTGA
CTCTGGTAACTAGAGATCCCTCAGACCCTTTTAGTCAGTGTGGAAAATCTCTAGCAGTACGTATAGTAGT
TCATGTCATCTTATTATTCAGTATTTATAACTTGCAAAGAAATGAATATCAGAGAGTGAGAGGAACTTGT
TTATTGCAGCTTATAATGGTTACAAATAAAGCAATAGCATCACAAATTTCACAAATAAAGCATTTTTTTC
ACTGCATTCTAGTTGTGGTTTGTCCAAACTCATCAATGTATCTTATCATGTCTGGCTCTAGCTATCCCGC
CCCTAACTCCGCCCATCCCGCCCCTAACTCCGCCCAGTTCCGCCCATTCTCCGCCCCATGGCTGACTAAT
TTTTTTTATTTATGCAGAGGCCGAGGCCGCCTCGGCCTCTGAGCTATTCCAGAAGTAGTGAGGAGGCTTT
TTTGGAGGCCTAGGGACGTACCCAATTCGCCCTATAGTGAGTCGTATTACGCGCGCTCACTGGCCGTCGT
TTTACAACGTCGTGACTGGGAAAACCCTGGCGTTACCCAACTTAATCGCCTTGCAGCACATCCCCCTTTC
GCCAGCTGGCGTAATAGCGAAGAGGCCCGCACCGATCGCCCTTCCCAACAGTTGCGCAGCCTGAATGGCG
AATGGG
[124 nt withheld, positions 3367-3490]
C
[91 nt withheld, positions 3492-3582]
A
[49 nt withheld, positions 3584-3632]
CCTTTGACGTTGGAGTCCACGTTCTTT
[37 nt withheld, positions 3660-3696]
ACCCTATCTCGGTCTATTCTTTTGATTTATAAGGGATTTTGCCGATTTCGGCCTATTGGTTAAAAAATGA
GCTGATTTAACAAAAATTTAACGCGAATTTTAACAAAATATTAACGCTTACAATTTAGGTGGCACTTTTC
GGGGAAATGTGCGCGGAACCCCTATTTGTTTATTTTTCTAAATACATTCAAATATGTATCCGCTCATGAG
ACAATAACCCTGATAAATGCTTCAATAATATTGAAAAAGGAAGAGTATGAGTATTCAACATTTCCGTGTC
GCCCTTATTCCCTTTTTTGCGGCATTTTGCCTTCCTGTTTTTGCTCACCCAGAAACGCTGGTGAAAGTAA
AAGATGCTGAAGATCAGTTGGGTGCACGAGTGGGTTACATCGAACTGGATCTCAACAGCGGTAAGATCCT
TGAGAGTTTTCGCCCCGAAGAACGTTTTCCAATGATGAGCACTTTTAAAGTTCTGCTATGTGGCGCGGTA
TTATCCCGTATTGACGCCGGGCAAGAGCAACTCGGTCGCCGCATACACTATTCTCAGAATGACTTGGTTG
AGTACTCACCAGTCACAGAAAAGCATCTTACGGATGGCATGACAGTAAGAGAATTATGCAGTGCTGCCAT
AACCATGAGTGATAACACTGCGGCCAACTTACTTCTGACAACGATCGGAGGACCGAAGGAGCTAACCGCT
TTTTTGCACAACATGGGGGATCATGTAACTCGCCTTGATCGTTGGGAACCGGAGCTGAATGAAGCCATAC
CAAACGACGAGCGTGACACCACGATGCCTGTAGCAATGGCAACAACGTTGCGCAAACTATTAACTGGCGA
ACTACTTACTCTAGCTTCCCGGCAACAATTAATAGACTGGATGGAGGCGGATAAAGTTGCAGGACCACTT
CTGCGCTCGGCCCTTCCGGCTGGCTGGTTTATTGCTGATAAATCTGGAGCCGGTGAGCGTGGGTCTCGCG
GTATCATTGCAGCACTGGGGCCAGATGGTAAGCCCTCCCGTATCGTAGTTATCTACACGACGGGGAGTCA
GGCAACTATGGATGAACGAAATAGACAGATCGCTGAGATAGGTGCCTCACTGATTAAGCATTGGTAACTG
TCAGACCAAGTTTACTCATATATACTTTAGATTGATTTAAAACTTCATTTTTAATTTAAAAGGATCTAGG
TGAAGATCCTTTTTGATAATCTCATGACCAAAATCCCTTAACGTGAGTTTTCGTTCCACTGAGCGTCAGA
CCCCGTAGAAAAGATCAAAGGATCTTCTTGAGATCCTTTTTTTCTGCGCGTAATCTGCTGCTTGCAAACA
AAAAAACCACCGCTACCAGCGGTGGTTTGTTTGCCGGATCAAGAGCTACCAACTCTTTTTCCGAAGGTAA
CTGGCTTCAGCAGAGCGCAGATACCAAATACTGTTCTTCTAGTGTAGCCGTAGTTAGGCCACCACTTCAA
GAACTCTGTAGCACCGCCTACATACCTCGCTCTGCTAATCCTGTTACCAGTGGCTGCTGCCAGTGGCGAT
AAGTCGTGTCTTACCGGGTTGGACTCAAGACGATAGTTACCGGATAAGGCGCAGCGGTCGGGCTGAACGG
GGGGTTCGTGCACACAGCCCAGCTTGGAGCGAACGACCTACACCGAACTGAGATACCTACAGCGTGAGCT
ATGAGAAAGCGCCACGCTTCCCGAAGGGAGAAAGGCGGACAGGTATCCGGTAAGCGGCAGGGTCGGAACA
GGAGAGCGCACGAGGGAGCTTCCAGGGGGAAACGCCTGGTATCTTTATAGTCCTGTCGGGTTTCGCCACC
TCTGACTTGAGCGTCGATTTTTGTGATGCTCGTCAGGGGGGCGGAGCCTATGGAAAAACGCCAGCAACGC
GGCCTTTTTACGGTTCCTGGCCTTTTGCTGGCCTTTTGCTCACATGTTCTTTCCTGCGTTATCCCCTGAT
TCTGTGGATAACCGTATTACCGCCTTTGAGTGAGCTGATACCGCTCGCCGCAGCCGAACGACCGAGCGCA
GCGAGTCAGTGAGCGAGGAAGCGGAAGAGCGCCCAATACGCAAACCGCCTCTCCCCGCGCGTTGGCCGAT
TCATTAATGCAGCTGGCACGACAGGTTTCCCGACTGGAAAGCGGGCAGTGAGCGCAACGCAATTAATGTG
AGTTAGCTCACTCATTAGGCACCCCAGGCTTTACACTTTATGCTTCCGGCTCGTATGTTGTGTGGAATTG
TGAGCGGATAACAATTTCACACAGGAAACAGCTATGACCATGATTACGCCAAGCGCGCAATTAACCCTCA
CTAAAGGGAACAAAAGCTGGAGCTGCAAGCTTAATGTAGTCTTATGCAATACTCTTGTAGTCTTGCAACA
TGGTAACGATGAGTTAGCAACATGCCTTACAAGGAGAGAAAAAGCACCGTGCATGCCGATTGGTGGAAGT
AAGGTGGTACGATCGTGCCTTATTAGGAAGGCAACAGACGGGTCTGACATGGATTGGACGAACCACTGAA
TTGCCGCATTGCAGAGATATTGTATTTAAGTGCCTAGCTCGATACATAAACGGGTCTCTCTGGTTAGACC
AGATCTGAGCCTGGGAGCTCTCTGGCTAACTAGGGAACCCACTGCTTAAGCCTCAATAAAGCTTGCCTTG
AGTGCTTCAAGTAGTGTGTGCCCGTCTGTTGTGTGACTCTGGTAACTAGAGATCCCTCAGACCCTTTTAG
TCAGTGTGGAAAATCTCTAGCAGTGGCGCCCGAACAGGGACTTGAAAGCGAAAGGGAAACCAGAGGAGCT
CTCTCGACGCAGGACTCGGCTTGCTGAAGCGCGCACGGCAAGAGGCGAGGGGCGGCGACTGGTGAGTACG
CCAAAAATTTTGACTAGCGGAGGCTAGAAGGAGAGAGATGGGTGCGAGAGCGTCAGTATTAAGCGGGGGA
GAATTAGATCGCGATGGGAAAAAATTCGGTTAAGGCCAGGGGGAAAGAAAAAATATAAATTAAAACATAT
AGTATGGGCAAGCAGGGAGCTAGAACGATTCGCAGTTAATCCTGGCCTGTTAGAAACATCAGAAGGCTGT
AGACAAATACTGGGACAGCTACAACCATCCCTTCAGACAGGATCAGAAGAACTTAGATCATTATATAATA
CAGTAGCAACCCTCTATTGTGTGCATCAAAGGATAGAGATAAAAGACACCAAGGAAGCTTTAGACAAGAT
AGAGGAAGAGCAAAACAAAAGTAAGACCACCGCACAGCAAGCGGCCGCTGATCTTCAGACCTGGAGGAGG
AGATATGAGGGACAATTGGAGAAGTGAATTATATAAATATAAAGTAGTAAAAATTGAACCATTAGGAGTA
GCACCCACCAAGGCAAAGAGAAGAGTGGTGCAGAGAGAAAAAAGAGCAGTGGGAATAGGAGCTTTGTTCC
TTGGGTTCTTGGGAGCAGCAGGAAGCACTATGGGCGCAGCGTCAATGACGCTGACGGTACAGGCCAGACA
ATTATTGTCTGGTATAGTGCAGCAGCAGAACAATTTGCTGAGGGCTATTGAGGCGCAACAGCATCTGTTG
CAACTCACAGTCTGGGGCATCAAGCAGCTCCAGGCAAGAATCCTGGCTGTGGAAAGATACCTAAAGGATC
AACAGCTCCTGGGGATTTGGGGTTGCTCTGGAAAACTCATTTGCACCACTGCTGTGCCTTGGAATGCTAG
TTGGAGTAATAAATCTCTGGAACAGATTTGGAATCACACGACCTGGATGGAGTGGGACAGAGAAATTAAC
AATTACACAAGCTTAATACACTCCTTAATTGAAGAATCGCAAAACCAGCAAGAAAAGAATGAACAAGAAT
TATTGGAATTAGATAAATGGGCAAGTTTGTGGAATTGGTTTAACATAACAAATTGGCTGTGGTATATAAA
ATTATTCATAATGATAGTAGGAGGCTTGGTAGGTTTAAGAATAGTTTTTGCTGTACTTTCTATAGTGAAT
AGAGTTAGGCAGGGATATTCACCATTATCGTTTCAGACCCACCTCCCAACCCCGAGGGGACCCAGAGAGG
GCCTATTTCCCATGATTCCTTCATATTTGCATATACGATACAAGGCTGTTAGAGAGATAATTAGAATTAA
TTTGACTGTAAACACAAAGATATTAGTACAAAATACGTGACGTAGAAAGTAATAATTTCTTGGGTAGTTT
GCAGTTTTAAAATTATGTTTTAAAATGGACTATCATATGCTTACCGTAACTTGAAAGTATTTCGATTTCT
TGGCTTTATATATCTTGTGGAAAGGACGAAACACCGTAAGTATCTTCAACAATACAGTTTTAGAGCTAGA
AATAGCAAGTTAAAATAAGGCTAGTCCGTTATCAACTTGAAAAAGTGGCACCGAGTCGGTGCTTTTTTAA
GCTTGGCGTAACTAGATCTTGAGACAAATGGCAGTATTCATCCACAATTTTAAAAGAAAAGGGGGGATTG
GGGGGTACAGTGCAGGGGAAAGAATAGTAGACATAATAGCAACAGACATACAAACTAAAGAATTACAAAA
ACAAATTACAAAAATTCAAAATTTTCGGGTTTATTACAGGGACAGCAGAGATCCACTTTGGCGCCGGCTC
GAGGGGG
Features (pLannotate 1.2.2; 29 found; start..end, strand, type, name):
     14..80      +  CDS            small t antigen (fragment): SV40 (simian virus 40) small t antigen
    106..317     +  promoter       EF-1α core promoter: core promoter for human elongation factor EF-1α
    318..1256    +  intron         EF-1α intron A: intron upstream of the start codon of human EF-1α
   1278..1877    +  CDS            PuroR (fragment): puromycin N-acetyltransferase; pac from Streptomyces; confers resistance to puromycin
   1893..2481    +  misc_feature   WPRE: woodchuck hepatitis virus posttranscriptional regulatory element
   2532..2551    +  misc_feature   cPPT/CTS (fragment): central polypurine tract and central termination sequence of HIV-1
   2553..2786    +  LTR            3' LTR (ΔU3): self-inactivating 3' long terminal repeat (LTR) from HIV-1
   2864..2985    +  polyA_signal   SV40 poly(A) signal: SV40 polyadenylation signal
   3025..3160    +  rep_origin     SV40 ori: SV40 origin of replication
   3181..3199    -  promoter       T7 promoter: promoter for bacteriophage T7 RNA polymerase
   3207..3362    +  CDS            lacZα (fragment): LacZα fragment of β-galactosidase; lacZ fragment
   3367..3795    +  rep_origin     f1 ori (sequence partly withheld): f1 bacteriophage origin of replication; arrow indicates direction of (+) strand synthesis
   3848..3952    +  promoter       AmpR promoter: bla
   3953..4813    +  CDS            AmpR: β-lactamase; bla; confers resistance to ampicillin, carbenicillin, and related antibiotics
   4984..5572    +  rep_origin     ori: high-copy-number ColE1/pMB1/pBR322/pUC origin of replication
   5755..5847    +  CDS            lacI (fragment): lac repressor; lacI; The lac repressor binds to the lac operator to inhibit transcription in E. coli. This inhibition can be relieved by adding lactose or isopropyl-β-D-thiogalactopyranoside (IPTG).
   5860..5881    +  protein_bind   CAP binding site: CAP binding activates transcription in the presence of cAMP. E. coli catabolite activator protein
   5896..5926    +  promoter       lac promoter: promoter for the E. coli lac operon
   5934..5950    +  protein_bind   lac operator: The lac repressor binds to the lac operator to inhibit transcription in E. coli. This inhibition can be relieved by adding lactose or isopropyl-β-D-thiogalactopyranoside (IPTG). lac repressor encoded by lacI
   5995..6013    +  promoter       T3 promoter: promoter for bacteriophage T3 RNA polymerase
   6041..6267    +  promoter       RSV promoter: Rous sarcoma virus enhancer/promoter
   6268..6448    +  LTR            5' LTR (truncated): truncated 5' long terminal repeat (LTR) from HIV-1
   6495..6620    +  misc_feature   HIV-1 Ψ: packaging signal of human immunodeficiency virus type 1
   6604..6967    +  CDS            HIV-1 gag (fragment): gag protein from human immunodeficiency virus 1; gag
   7113..7346    +  misc_feature   RRE: The Rev response element (RRE) of HIV-1 allows for Rev-dependent mRNA export from the nucleus to the cytoplasm.
   7723..7749    +  CDS            Rev (fragment): human immunodeficiency virus 1 (HIV-1) Rev protein; rev; enhances nuclear export of unspliced and incompletely spliced viral mRNAs
   7753..7993    +  promoter       U6 promoter: RNA polymerase III promoter for human U6 snRNA
   8023..8098    +  misc_RNA       gRNA scaffold: guide RNA scaffold for the Streptococcus pyogenes CRISPR/Cas9 system
   8154..8271    +  misc_feature   cPPT/CTS: central polypurine tract and central termination sequence of HIV-1
