[The description below was written by a language model from this plasmid's Addgene catalogue record and pLannotate feature annotations shown in this document.]
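Description:
RP2 gRNA (BRDN0001144983) is a third-generation lentiviral CRISPR guide plasmid built on the lentiGuide-Puro backbone and designed to target human RP2, using the NM_006915.2 reference transcript. It is part of a human kinome gRNA library. The assembled sequence is 8,323 nt. In E. coli it replicates from a high-copy ColE1/pUC-type origin and is selected with ampicillin through the β-lactamase gene. An f1 origin, an SV40 origin, lac regulatory remnants and T7/T3 promoters are also annotated as backbone carry-over.

The lentiviral transfer cassette begins with an RSV promoter fused to a truncated HIV-1 5' LTR, which makes genomic RNA production Tat-independent. This is followed by the Ψ packaging signal with a partial gag sequence and the Rev response element for Rev-dependent nuclear export. It ends in a ΔU3 self-inactivating 3' LTR with an SV40 polyadenylation signal downstream. Within this unit, a human U6 RNA polymerase III promoter drives the RP2-specific spacer joined to the Streptococcus pyogenes Cas9 guide RNA scaffold. A cPPT/CTS element, which aids nuclear import of the viral genome, sits downstream of the scaffold. A separate EF-1α core promoter with its intron A expresses puromycin N-acetyltransferase, so transduced mammalian cells can be selected with puromycin. A WPRE follows to enhance transcript expression.

The plasmid does not encode Cas9. It is meant to be used with a separate Cas9 lentiviral vector or in cells that already express Cas9, where the guide directs cleavage at the RP2 locus for gene knockout studies.
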