Addgene plasmid #76284: RP2 gRNA (BRDN0001144983)
Purpose: 3rd generation lentiviral gRNA plasmid targeting human RP2
Depositing lab: John Doench & David Root. Depositing organization: Broad Institute. Publication: Optimized sgRNA design to maximize activity and minimize off-target effects of CRISPR-Cas9. Doench JG, Fusi N, Sullender M, Hegde M, Vaimberg EW, Donovan KF, Smith I, Tothova Z, Wilen C, Orchard R, Virgin HW, Listgarten J, Root DE. Nat Biotechnol. 2016 Jan 18. doi: 10.1038/nbt.3437. PubMed 26780180.
Backbone
  Vector backbone: lentiGuide-Puro
  Backbone manufacturer: Zhang Lab (Addgene plasmid # 52963)
  Vector type: Mammalian Expression, Lentiviral, CRISPR
  Selectable markers: Puromycin
Growth in bacteria
  Bacterial resistance: Ampicillin, 100 μg/mL
  Growth temperature: 37°C
  Growth strain: DH5alpha
  Copy number: High Copy
Gene/Insert
  Gene/Insert name: RP2 (alt names: RP2; NM_006915.2)
  gRNA/shRNA sequence: TAAGTATCTTCAACAATACA
  Species: H. sapiens (human)
  Entrez Gene: RP2 (a.k.a. DELXp11.3, NM23-H10, NME10, TBCCD2, XRP2); NUDT19 (a.k.a. RP2)
  Promoter: hU6
  Cloning method: Unknown
  Sequencing primers: 5′ U6-F; 3′ pS2-R
Terms and licenses: Academic/Nonprofit Terms; Industry Terms: Not Available to Industry
Depositor comments: The gRNA was designed to target the following Genbank reference sequence(s): NM_006915.2. Note that this plasmid does NOT contain Cas9. It should be used in conjunction with lentiCas9-Blast (Addgene #52962) or otherwise with cell lines already expressing Cas9. Browse the full kinome gRNA library at http://www.addgene.org/pooled-library/broadgpp-human-kinome/ or visit http://www.broadinstitute.org/rnai/public/ for detailed protocols and information.
How to cite: RP2 gRNA (BRDN0001144983) was a gift from John Doench & David Root (Addgene plasmid # 76284 ; http://n2t.net/addgene:76284 ; RRID:Addgene_76284)
