>Addgene plasmid #76284 | RP2 gRNA (BRDN0001144983) | depositor partial sequence | sequence record 143744 | Target Sequence
TAAGTATCTTCAACAATACA
