>Addgene plasmid #76284 | RP2 gRNA (BRDN0001144983) | addgene partial sequence | sequence record 185543 | hU6-F
AGAAAGTAATAATTTCTTGGGTAGTTTGCAGTTTTAAAATTATGTTTTAAAATGGACTATCATATGCTTA
CCGTAACTTGAAAGTATTTCGATTTCTTGGCTTTATATATCTTGTGGAAAGGACGAAACACCGTAAGTAT
CTTCAACAATACAGTTTTAGAGCTAGAAATAGCAAGTTAAAATAAGGCTAGTCCGTTATCAACTTGAAAA
AGTGGCACCGAGTCGGTGCTTTTTTAAGCTTGGCGTAACTAGATCTTGAGACAAATGGCAGTATTCATCC
ACAATTTTAAAAGAAAAGGGGGGATTGGGGGGTACAGTGCAGGGGAAAGAATAGTAGACATAATAGCAAC
AGACATACAAACTAAAGAATTACAAAAACAAATTACAAAAATTCAAAATTTTCGGGTTTATTACAGGGAC
AGCAGAGATCCACTTTGGCGCCGGCTCGAGGGGGCCCGGGTGCAAAGATGGATAAAGTTTTAAACAGAGA
GGAATCTTTGCAGCTAATGGACCTTCTAGGTCTTGAAAGGAGTGGGAATTGGCTCCGGTGCCCGTCAGTG
GGCAGAGCGC
